Addgene plasmid #244540: R919-X77-566
Purpose: Bacterial protein expression of His6-MBP-tev-Hs.KRAS4b(1-169) G13V
Depositing lab: Dominic Esposito. Depositing organization: Frederick National Laboratory.
Backbone
  Vector backbone: pDest-566
  Backbone size w/o insert (bp): 6800
  Vector type: Bacterial Expression
Growth in bacteria
  Bacterial resistance: Ampicillin, 100 μg/mL
  Growth temperature: 37°C
  Growth strain: DH5alpha
  Copy number: High Copy
Gene/Insert
  Gene/Insert name: His6-MBP-tev-Hs.KRAS4b(1-169) G13V
  Species: H. sapiens (human)
  Entrez Gene: KRAS (a.k.a. 'C-K-RAS, C-K-RAS, CFC2, K-RAS2A, K-RAS2B, K-RAS4A, K-RAS4B, K-Ras, K-Ras 2, KI-RAS, KRAS1, KRAS2, NS, NS3, OES, RALD, RASK2, c-Ki-ras, c-Ki-ras2)
  Tag / fusion protein: His6-MBP (N terminal on insert)
  Cloning method: Gateway Cloning
Terms and licenses: Academic/Nonprofit Terms; Industry Terms: Not Available to Industry
How to cite: R919-X77-566 was a gift from Dominic Esposito (Addgene plasmid # 244540 ; http://n2t.net/addgene:244540 ; RRID:Addgene_244540)
