[The description below was written by a language model from this plasmid's Addgene catalogue record and pLannotate feature annotations shown in this document.]
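Description:
R919-X77-566 is a bacterial protein expression plasmid built on the pDest-566 Gateway destination backbone, designed to produce a truncated human KRAS4b (residues 1–169) carrying the G13V substitution as a fusion to His6-MBP. The sequenced record is about 7.3 kb. It replicates in E. coli from a ColE1/pMB1-type origin and is selected with ampicillin through the bla (AmpR) gene. The catalogue lists it as high copy, although the feature table also annotates a rop gene and the pBR322 bom region, elements typical of pET/pBR322-derived backbones and normally associated with lower copy number. An f1 origin is present as well, and short tetracycline-resistance fragments are non-functional remnants of the parental vector.

Expression is driven by a T7 promoter followed by a lac operator and the T7 gene 10 ribosome binding site, with the plasmid-borne lacI gene supplying repressor. Transcription therefore requires a host providing T7 RNA polymerase and is inducible with IPTG. The open reading frame runs from an N-terminal His6 tag into cytosolic (signal-sequence-free) maltose binding protein, across the attB1 site left by Gateway recombination, through a TEV protease recognition site, and into the KRAS coding sequence, which ends before attB2. The rrnB T1/T2 and T7 terminators lie downstream. A further His-tag annotation after attB2 appears to be vector sequence outside the stated fusion.

The His6 tag supports metal-affinity purification, MBP generally aids solubility and yield, and TEV cleavage can release the KRAS G-domain from the fusion partner. The construct serves to make recombinant KRAS4b G13V, though the record does not specify downstream applications.
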