Features (pLannotate 1.2.2; 27 found; start..end, strand, type, name):
      2..20      +  promoter       T7 promoter: promoter for bacteriophage T7 RNA polymerase
     21..45      +  protein_bind   lac operator: The lac repressor binds to the lac operator to inhibit transcription in E. coli. This inhibition can be relieved by adding lactose or isopropyl-β-D-thiogalactopyranoside (IPTG). lac repressor encoded by lacI
     60..82      +  RBS            RBS: efficient ribosome binding site from bacteriophage T7 gene 10 (Olins and Rangwala, 1989)
     99..116     +  CDS            7xHis (fragment): 6xHis affinity tag
    120..1217    +  CDS            MBP: maltose binding protein from E. coli; malE (mutated); This version of the gene does not encode a signal sequence, so MBP will remain in the cytosol.
   1237..1254    +  protein_bind   attB1 (fragment): mutant version of attB; core recombination site for the Gateway® BP reaction BP Clonase™
   1260..1276    +  CDS            TEV site (fragment): tobacco etch virus (TEV) protease recognition and cleavage site
   1281..1787    +  CDS            K-Ras (fragment): human small GTPase proto-oncoprotein
   1795..1812    -  protein_bind   attB2 (fragment): mutant version of attB; core recombination site for the Gateway® BP reaction BP Clonase™
   1912..1929    +  CDS            9xHis (fragment): 9xHis affinity tag
   1976..2091    +  ncRNA          5S rRNA: Accession: RF00001 - 5S ribosomal RNA
   2095..2181    +  terminator     rrnB T1 terminator: Escherichia coli rrnB; transcription terminator T1 from the E. coli rrnB gene
   2273..2300    +  terminator     rrnB T2 terminator: transcription terminator T2 from the E. coli rrnB gene
   2319..2358    +  promoter       AmpR promoter (fragment): bla
   2368..2415    +  terminator     T7 terminator: transcription terminator for bacteriophage T7 RNA polymerase
   2452..2907    +  rep_origin     f1 ori (sequence partly withheld): f1 bacteriophage origin of replication; arrow indicates direction of (+) strand synthesis
   3022..3882    -  CDS            AmpR: β-lactamase; bla; confers resistance to ampicillin, carbenicillin, and related antibiotics
   3883..3975    -  promoter       AmpR promoter: bla
   4056..4644    +  rep_origin     ori: high-copy-number ColE1/pMB1/pBR322/pUC origin of replication
   4830..4969    -  misc_feature   bom: basis of mobility region from pBR322
   5071..5262    -  CDS            rop: Rop protein, which maintains plasmids at low copy number; rop
   5279..5659    +  CDS            YPB1_ECOLX: Protein predicted: Swiss-Prot protein existence level 4. From Escherichia coli.
   5721..5785    -  CDS            TcR (fragment): tetracycline efflux protein; tet; confers resistance to tetracycline
   5800..5821    -  protein_bind   CAP binding site: CAP binding activates transcription in the presence of cAMP. E. coli catabolite activator protein
   5834..6916    -  CDS            lacI: lac repressor; lacI; The lac repressor binds to the lac operator to inhibit transcription in E. coli. This inhibition can be relieved by adding lactose or isopropyl-β-D-thiogalactopyranoside (IPTG).
   6917..6994    -  promoter       lacI promoter: lacI
   7002..7281    -  CDS            TcR (fragment): tetracycline efflux protein; tet; confers resistance to tetracycline
>Addgene plasmid #244540 | R919-X77-566 | addgene full sequence | sequence record 488800 | Addgene NGS Result
TTAATACGACTCACTATAGGGGAATTGTGAGCGGATAACAATTCCCCTCTAGAAATAATTTTGTTTAACT
TTAAGAAGGAGATATACATATGAGATCCCATCACCATCACCATCACGGCAAAATCGAAGAAGGTAAACTG
GTAATCTGGATTAACGGCGATAAAGGCTATAACGGTCTCGCTGAAGTCGGTAAGAAATTCGAGAAAGATA
CCGGAATTAAAGTCACCGTTGAGCATCCGGATAAACTGGAAGAGAAATTCCCACAGGTTGCGGCAACTGG
CGATGGCCCTGACATTATCTTCTGGGCACACGACCGCTTTGGTGGCTACGCTCAATCTGGCCTGTTGGCT
GAAATCACCCCGGACAAAGCGTTCCAGGACAAGCTGTATCCGTTTACCTGGGATGCCGTACGTTACAACG
GCAAGCTGATTGCTTACCCGATCGCTGTTGAAGCGTTATCGCTGATTTATAACAAAGATCTGCTGCCGAA
CCCGCCAAAAACCTGGGAAGAGATCCCGGCGCTGGATAAAGAACTGAAAGCGAAAGGTAAGAGCGCGCTG
ATGTTCAACCTGCAAGAACCGTACTTCACCTGGCCGCTGATTGCTGCTGACGGGGGTTATGCGTTCAAGT
ATGAAAACGGCAAGTACGACATTAAAGACGTGGGCGTGGATAACGCTGGCGCGAAAGCGGGTCTGACCTT
CCTGGTTGACCTGATTAAAAACAAACACATGAATGCAGACACCGATTACTCCATCGCAGAAGCTGCCTTT
AATAAAGGCGAAACAGCGATGACCATCAACGGCCCGTGGGCATGGTCCAACATCGACACCAGCAAAGTGA
ATTATGGTGTAACGGTACTGCCGACCTTCAAGGGTCAACCATCCAAACCGTTCGTTGGCGTGCTGAGCGC
AGGTATTAACGCCGCCAGTCCGAACAAAGAGCTGGCAAAAGAGTTCCTCGAAAACTATCTGCTGACTGAT
GAAGGTCTGGAAGCGGTTAATAAAGACAAACCGCTGGGTGCCGTAGCGCTGAAGTCTTACGAGGAAGAGT
TGGCGAAAGATCCACGTATTGCCGCCACCATGGAAAACGCCCAGAAAGGTGAAATCATGCCGAACATCCC
GCAGATGTCCGCTTTCTGGTATGCCGTGCGTACTGCGGTGATCAACGCCGCCAGCGGTCGTCAGACTGTC
GATGAAGCCCTGAAAGACGCGCAGACTAATTCGGGATCTGATATCACAAGTTTGTACAAAAAAGTTGGCG
AAAACCTGTACTTCCAAGGCATGACTGAATATAAACTTGTGGTAGTTGGAGCTGGTGTCGTAGGCAAGAG
TGCCTTGACGATACAGCTAATTCAGAATCATTTTGTGGACGAATATGATCCAACAATAGAGGATTCCTAC
AGGAAGCAAGTAGTAATTGATGGAGAAACCTGTCTCTTGGATATTCTCGACACAGCAGGTCAAGAGGAGT
ACAGTGCAATGAGGGACCAGTACATGAGGACTGGGGAGGGCTTTCTTTGTGTATTTGCCATAAATAATAC
TAAATCATTTGAAGATATTCACCATTATAGAGAACAAATTAAAAGAGTTAAGGACTCTGAAGATGTACCT
ATGGTCCTAGTAGGAAATAAATGTGATTTGCCTTCTAGAACAGTAGACACAAAACAGGCTCAGGACTTAG
CAAGAAGTTATGGAATTCCTTTTATTGAAACATCAGCAAAGACAAGACAGGGTGTTGATGATGCCTTCTA
TACATTAGTTCGAGAAATTCGAAAACATAAAGAAAAGTAATCAACTTTCTTGTACAAAGTGGTGATATCG
CTAGCTAGATAGCTAGAAGCTTGCGGCCGCACAGCTGTATACACGTGCAAGCCAGCCAGAACTCGCTCCT
GAAGACCCAGAGGATCTCGAGCACCACCACCACCACCACTAATGTTAATTAAGTTGGGCGTTCCTAGGCT
GATAAAACAGAATTTGCCTGGCGGCAGTAGCGCGGTGGTCCCACCTGACCCCATGCCGAACTCAGAAGTG
AAACGCCGTAGCGCCGATGGTAGTGTGGGGTCTCCCCATGCGAGAGTAGGGAACTGCCAGGCATCAAATA
AAACGAAAGGCTCAGTCGAAAGACTGGGCCTTTCGTTTTATCTGTTGTTTGTCGGTGAACGCTCTCCTGA
GTAGGACAAATCCGCCGGGAGCGGATTTGAACGTTGCGAAGCAACGGCCCGGAGGGTGGCGGGCAGGACG
CCCGCCATAAACTGCCAGGCATCAAATTAAGCAGAAGGCCATCCTGACGGATGGCCTTTTTGCGTTTCTA
CAAACTCTTTTGTTTATTTTTCTAAATACATTCAAATATGTATCCGCTGAGCAATAACTAGCATAACCCC
TTGGGGCCTCTAAACGGGTCTTGAGGGGTTTTTTGCTGAAAGGAGGAACTATATCCGGATTGGCGAATGG
G
[124 nt withheld, positions 2452-2575]
C
[91 nt withheld, positions 2577-2667]
A
[49 nt withheld, positions 2669-2717]
CCTTTGACGTTGGAGTCCACGTTCTTT
[37 nt withheld, positions 2745-2781]
ACCCTATCTCGGTCTATTCTTTTGATTTATAAGGGATTTTGCCGATTTCGGCCTATTGGTTAAAAAATGA
GCTGATTTAACAAAAATTTAACGCGAATTTTAACAAAATATTAACGTTTACAATTTCTGGCGGCACGATG
GCATGAGATTATCAAAAAGGATCTTCACCTAGATCCTTTTAAATTAAAAATGAAGTTTTAAATCAATCTA
AAGTATATATGAGTAAACTTGGTCTGACAGTTACCAATGCTTAATCAGTGAGGCACCTATCTCAGCGATC
TGTCTATTTCGTTCATCCATAGTTGCCTGACTCCCCGTCGTGTAGATAACTACGATACGGGAGGGCTTAC
CATCTGGCCCCAGTGCTGCAATGATACCGCGAGACCCACGCTCACCGGCTCCAGATTTATCAGCAATAAA
CCAGCCAGCCGGAAGGGCCGAGCGCAGAAGTGGTCCTGCAACTTTATCCGCCTCCATCCAGTCTATTAAT
TGTTGCCGGGAAGCTAGAGTAAGTAGTTCGCCAGTTAATAGTTTGCGCAACGTTGTTGCCATTGCTACAG
GCATCGTGGTGTCACGCTCGTCGTTTGGTATGGCTTCATTCAGCTCCGGTTCCCAACGATCAAGGCGAGT
TACATGATCCCCCATGTTGTGCAAAAAAGCGGTTAGCTCCTTCGGTCCTCCGATCGTTGTCAGAAGTAAG
TTGGCCGCAGTGTTATCACTCATGGTTATGGCAGCACTGCATAATTCTCTTACTGTCATGCCATCCGTAA
GATGCTTTTCTGTGACTGGTGAGTACTCAACCAAGTCATTCTGAGAATAGTGTATGCGGCGACCGAGTTG
CTCTTGCCCGGCGTCAATACGGGATAATACCGCGCCACATAGCAGAACTTTAAAAGTGCTCATCATTGGA
AAACGTTCTTCGGGGCGAAAACTCTCAAGGATCTTACCGCTGTTGAGATCCAGTTCGATGTAACCCACTC
GTGCACCCAACTGATCTTCAGCATCTTTTACTTTCACCAGCGTTTCTGGGTGAGCAAAAACAGGAAGGCA
AAATGCCGCAAAAAAGGGAATAAGGGCGACACGGAAATGTTGAATACTCATACTCTTCCTTTTTCAATCA
TGATTGAAGCATTTATCAGGGTTATTGTCTCATGAGCGGATACATATTTGAATGTATTTAGAAAAATAAA
CAAATAGGTCATGACCAAAATCCCTTAACGTGAGTTTTCGTTCCACTGAGCGTCAGACCCCGTAGAAAAG
ATCAAAGGATCTTCTTGAGATCCTTTTTTTCTGCGCGTAATCTGCTGCTTGCAAACAAAAAAACCACCGC
TACCAGCGGTGGTTTGTTTGCCGGATCAAGAGCTACCAACTCTTTTTCCGAAGGTAACTGGCTTCAGCAG
AGCGCAGATACCAAATACTGTCCTTCTAGTGTAGCCGTAGTTAGGCCACCACTTCAAGAACTCTGTAGCA
CCGCCTACATACCTCGCTCTGCTAATCCTGTTACCAGTGGCTGCTGCCAGTGGCGATAAGTCGTGTCTTA
CCGGGTTGGACTCAAGACGATAGTTACCGGATAAGGCGCAGCGGTCGGGCTGAACGGGGGGTTCGTGCAC
ACAGCCCAGCTTGGAGCGAACGACCTACACCGAACTGAGATACCTACAGCGTGAGCTATGAGAAAGCGCC
ACGCTTCCCGAAGGGAGAAAGGCGGACAGGTATCCGGTAAGCGGCAGGGTCGGAACAGGAGAGCGCACGA
GGGAGCTTCCAGGGGGAAACGCCTGGTATCTTTATAGTCCTGTCGGGTTTCGCCACCTCTGACTTGAGCG
TCGATTTTTGTGATGCTCGTCAGGGGGGCGGAGCCTATGGAAAAACGCCAGCAACGCGGCCTTTTTACGG
TTCCTGGCCTTTTGCTGGCCTTTTGCTCACATGTTCTTTCCTGCGTTATCCCCTGATTCTGTGGATAACC
GTATTACCGCCTTTGAGTGAGCTGATACCGCTCGCCGCAGCCGAACGACCGAGCGCAGCGAGTCAGTGAG
CGAGGAAGCGGAAGAGCGCCTGATGCGGTATTTTCTCCTTACGCATCTGTGCGGTATTTCACACCGCAAT
GGTGCACTCTCAGTACAATCTGCTCTGATGCCGCATAGTTAAGCCAGTATACACTCCGCTATCGCTACGT
GACTGGGTCATGGCTGCGCCCCGACACCCGCCAACACCCGCTGACGCGCCCTGACGGGCTTGTCTGCTCC
CGGCATCCGCTTACAGACAAGCTGTGACCGTCTCCGGGAGCTGCATGTGTCAGAGGTTTTCACCGTCATC
ACCGAAACGCGCGAGGCAGCTGCGGTAAAGCTCATCAGCGTGGTCGTGAAGCGATTCACAGATGTCTGCC
TGTTCATCCGCGTCCAGCTCGTTGAGTTTCTCCAGAAGCGTTAATGTCTGGCTTCTGATAAAGCGGGCCA
TGTTAAGGGCGGTTTTTTCCTGTTTGGTCACTGATGCCTCCGTGTAAGGGGGATTTCTGTTCATGGGGGT
AATGATACCGATGAAACGAGAGAGGATGCTCACGATACGGGTTACTGATGATGAACATGCCCGGTTACTG
GAACGTTGTGAGGGTAAACAACTGGCGGTATGGATGCGGCGGGACCAGAGAAAAATCACTCAGGGTCAAT
GCCAGCGCTTCGTTAATACAGATGTAGGTGTTCCACAGGGTAGCCAGCAGCATCCTGCGATGCAGATCCG
GAACATAATGGTGCAGGGCGCTGACTTCCGCGTTTCCAGACTTTACGAAACACGGAAACCGAAGACCATT
CATGTTGTTGCTCAGGTCGCAGACGTTTTGCAGCAGCAGTCGCTTCACGTTCGCTCGCGTATCGGTGATT
CATTCTGCTAACCAGTAAGGCAACCCCGCCAGCCTAGCCGGGTCCTCAACGACAGGAGCACGATCATGCT
AGTCATGCCCCGCGCCCACCGGAAGGAGCTGACTGGGTTGAAGGCTCTCAAGGGCATCGGTCGAGATCCC
GGTGCCTAATGAGTGAGCTAACTTACATTAATTGCGTTGCGCTCACTGCCCGCTTTCCAGTCGGGAAACC
TGTCGTGCCAGCTGCATTAATGAATCGGCCAACGCGCGGGGAGAGGCGGTTTGCGTATTGGGCGCCAGGG
TGGTTTTTCTTTTCACCAGTGAGACGGGCAACAGCTGATTGCCCTTCACCGCCTGGCCCTGAGAGAGTTG
CAGCAAGCGGTCCACGCTGGTTTGCCCCAGCAGGCGAAAATCCTGTTTGATGGTGGTTAACGGCGGGATA
TAACATGAGCTGTCTTCGGTATCGTCGTATCCCACTACCGAGATGTCCGCACCAACGCGCAGCCCGGACT
CGGTAATGGCGCGCATTGCGCCCAGCGCCATCTGATCGTTGGCAACCAGCATCGCAGTGGGAACGATGCC
CTCATTCAGCATTTGCATGGTTTGTTGAAAACCGGACATGGCACTCCAGTCGCCTTCCCGTTCCGCTATC
GGCTGAATTTGATTGCGAGTGAGATATTTATGCCAGCCAGCCAGACGCAGACGCGCCGAGACAGAACTTA
ATGGGCCCGCTAACAGCGCGATTTGCTGGTGACCCAATGCGACCAGATGCTCCACGCCCAGTCGCGTACC
GTCTTCATGGGAGAAAATAATACTGTTGATGGGTGTCTGGTCAGAGACATCAAGAAATAACGCCGGAACA
TTAGTGCAGGCAGCTTCCACAGCAATGGCATCCTGGTCATCCAGCGGATAGTTAATGATCAGCCCACTGA
CGCGTTGCGCGAGAAGATTGTGCACCGCCGCTTTACAGGCTTCGACGCCGCTTCGTTCTACCATCGACAC
CACCACGCTGGCACCCAGTTGATCGGCGCGAGATTTAATCGCCGCGACAATTTGCGACGGCGCGTGCAGG
GCCAGACTGGAGGTGGCAACGCCAATCAGCAACGACTGTTTGCCCGCCAGTTGTTGTGCCACGCGGTTGG
GAATGTAATTCAGCTCCGCCATCGCCGCTTCCACTTTTTCCCGCGTTTTCGCAGAAACGTGGCTGGCCTG
GTTCACCACGCGGGAAACGGTCTGATAAGAGACACCGGCATACTCTGCGACATCGTATAACGTTACTGGT
TTCACATTCACCACCCTGAATTGACTCTCTTCCGGGCGCTATCATGCCATACCGCGAAAGGTTTTGCGCC
ATTCGATGGTGTCCGGGATCTCGACGCTCTCCCTTATGCGACTCCTGCATTAGGAAGCAGCCCAGTAGTA
GGTTGAGGCCGTTGAGCACCGCCGCCGCAAGGAATGGTGCATGCAAGGAGATGGCGCCCAACAGTCCCCC
GGCCACGGGGCCTGCCACCATACCCACGCCGAAACAAGCGCTCATGAGCCCGAAGTGGCGAGCCCGATCT
TCCCCATCGGTGATGTCGGCGATATAGGCGCCAGCAACCGCACCTGTGGCGCCGGTGATGCCGGCCACGA
TGCGTCCGGCGTAGAGGATCGAGATCGATCTCGATCCCGCGAAA
